Addgene plasmid #75906: C8orf44-SGK3 gRNA (BRDN0001146567)
Purpose: 3rd generation lentiviral gRNA plasmid targeting human C8orf44-SGK3
Depositing lab: John Doench & David Root. Depositing organization: Broad Institute. Publication: Optimized sgRNA design to maximize activity and minimize off-target effects of CRISPR-Cas9. Doench JG, Fusi N, Sullender M, Hegde M, Vaimberg EW, Donovan KF, Smith I, Tothova Z, Wilen C, Orchard R, Virgin HW, Listgarten J, Root DE. Nat Biotechnol. 2016 Jan 18. doi: 10.1038/nbt.3437. PubMed 26780180.
Backbone
  Vector backbone: lentiGuide-Puro
  Backbone manufacturer: Zhang Lab (Addgene plasmid # 52963)
  Vector type: Mammalian Expression, Lentiviral, CRISPR
  Selectable markers: Puromycin
Growth in bacteria
  Bacterial resistance: Ampicillin, 100 μg/mL
  Growth temperature: 37°C
  Growth strain: DH5alpha
  Copy number: High Copy
Gene/Insert
  Gene/Insert name: C8orf44-SGK3,SGK3 (alt names: C8orf44-SGK3; NM_001033578.2)
  gRNA/shRNA sequence: GCTGAAATTGCTAGTGCATT
  Species: H. sapiens (human)
  Entrez Gene: SGK3 (a.k.a. CISK, SGK2, SGKL)
  Promoter: hU6
  Cloning method: Unknown
  Sequencing primers: 5′ U6-F; 3′ pS2-R
Terms and licenses: Academic/Nonprofit Terms; Industry Terms: Not Available to Industry
Depositor comments: The gRNA was designed to target the following Genbank reference sequence(s): NM_001033578.2,NM_001204173.1,NM_013257.4,NM_170709.2. Note that this plasmid does NOT contain Cas9. It should be used in conjunction with lentiCas9-Blast (Addgene #52962) or otherwise with cell lines already expressing Cas9. Browse the full kinome gRNA library at http://www.addgene.org/pooled-library/broadgpp-human-kinome/ or visit http://www.broadinstitute.org/rnai/public/ for detailed protocols and information.
How to cite: C8orf44-SGK3 gRNA (BRDN0001146567) was a gift from John Doench & David Root (Addgene plasmid # 75906 ; http://n2t.net/addgene:75906 ; RRID:Addgene_75906)
