[The description below was written by a language model from this plasmid's Addgene catalogue record and pLannotate feature annotations shown in this document.]
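Description:
C8orf44-SGK3 gRNA (BRDN0001146567) is a third-generation lentiviral guide RNA plasmid built on the lentiGuide-Puro backbone and designed to target the human SGK3 locus, including the C8orf44-SGK3 readthrough transcript; the depositor notes the guide was designed against several SGK3 reference transcripts. It is propagated in E. coli as a high-copy plasmid through a ColE1/pUC-type origin with ampicillin selection (AmpR under its own promoter). It also carries an f1 origin and an SV40 origin, along with small leftover cloning-vector fragments (lac promoter/operator, lacZα, T7 and T3 promoters).

The viral cassette begins with an RSV promoter fused to a truncated HIV-1 5' LTR, which makes genomic RNA production Tat-independent, followed by the Ψ packaging signal, a partial gag sequence and the RRE for Rev-dependent nuclear export. A human U6 RNA polymerase III promoter then drives the 20-nt spacer joined to the Streptococcus pyogenes Cas9 gRNA scaffold, followed by the cPPT/CTS. Downstream, the EF-1α core promoter with its intron A expresses puromycin N-acetyltransferase for selection of transduced mammalian cells, with a WPRE to enhance transcript expression. The cassette ends in a self-inactivating ΔU3 3' LTR, with an SV40 polyadenylation signal beyond it.

The plasmid does not encode Cas9, so it must be used with a separate Cas9 vector such as lentiCas9-Blast or in cells already expressing Cas9. It belongs to a human kinome gRNA collection and is intended for CRISPR-mediated disruption of SGK3 after lentiviral delivery, which requires packaging functions supplied in trans.
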