Features (pLannotate 1.2.2; 29 found; start..end, strand, type, name):
     14..80      +  CDS            small t antigen (fragment): SV40 (simian virus 40) small t antigen
    106..317     +  promoter       EF-1α core promoter: core promoter for human elongation factor EF-1α
    318..1256    +  intron         EF-1α intron A: intron upstream of the start codon of human EF-1α
   1278..1877    +  CDS            PuroR (fragment): puromycin N-acetyltransferase; pac from Streptomyces; confers resistance to puromycin
   1893..2481    +  misc_feature   WPRE: woodchuck hepatitis virus posttranscriptional regulatory element
   2532..2551    +  misc_feature   cPPT/CTS (fragment): central polypurine tract and central termination sequence of HIV-1
   2553..2786    +  LTR            3' LTR (ΔU3): self-inactivating 3' long terminal repeat (LTR) from HIV-1
   2864..2985    +  polyA_signal   SV40 poly(A) signal: SV40 polyadenylation signal
   3025..3160    +  rep_origin     SV40 ori: SV40 origin of replication
   3181..3199    -  promoter       T7 promoter: promoter for bacteriophage T7 RNA polymerase
   3207..3362    +  CDS            lacZα (fragment): LacZα fragment of β-galactosidase; lacZ fragment
   3367..3795    +  rep_origin     f1 ori (sequence partly withheld): f1 bacteriophage origin of replication; arrow indicates direction of (+) strand synthesis
   3848..3952    +  promoter       AmpR promoter: bla
   3953..4813    +  CDS            AmpR: β-lactamase; bla; confers resistance to ampicillin, carbenicillin, and related antibiotics
   4984..5572    +  rep_origin     ori: high-copy-number ColE1/pMB1/pBR322/pUC origin of replication
   5755..5847    +  CDS            lacI (fragment): lac repressor; lacI; The lac repressor binds to the lac operator to inhibit transcription in E. coli. This inhibition can be relieved by adding lactose or isopropyl-β-D-thiogalactopyranoside (IPTG).
   5860..5881    +  protein_bind   CAP binding site: CAP binding activates transcription in the presence of cAMP. E. coli catabolite activator protein
   5896..5926    +  promoter       lac promoter: promoter for the E. coli lac operon
   5934..5950    +  protein_bind   lac operator: The lac repressor binds to the lac operator to inhibit transcription in E. coli. This inhibition can be relieved by adding lactose or isopropyl-β-D-thiogalactopyranoside (IPTG). lac repressor encoded by lacI
   5995..6013    +  promoter       T3 promoter: promoter for bacteriophage T3 RNA polymerase
   6041..6267    +  promoter       RSV promoter: Rous sarcoma virus enhancer/promoter
   6268..6448    +  LTR            5' LTR (truncated): truncated 5' long terminal repeat (LTR) from HIV-1
   6495..6620    +  misc_feature   HIV-1 Ψ: packaging signal of human immunodeficiency virus type 1
   6604..6967    +  CDS            HIV-1 gag (fragment): gag protein from human immunodeficiency virus 1; gag
   7113..7346    +  misc_feature   RRE: The Rev response element (RRE) of HIV-1 allows for Rev-dependent mRNA export from the nucleus to the cytoplasm.
   7723..7749    +  CDS            Rev (fragment): human immunodeficiency virus 1 (HIV-1) Rev protein; rev; enhances nuclear export of unspliced and incompletely spliced viral mRNAs
   7753..7993    +  promoter       U6 promoter: RNA polymerase III promoter for human U6 snRNA
   8023..8098    +  misc_RNA       gRNA scaffold: guide RNA scaffold for the Streptococcus pyogenes CRISPR/Cas9 system
   8154..8271    +  misc_feature   cPPT/CTS: central polypurine tract and central termination sequence of HIV-1
>Addgene plasmid #75906 | C8orf44-SGK3 gRNA (BRDN0001146567) | addgene full sequence | sequence record 184800 | Addgene Assembled Sequence
CCCGGGTGCAAAGATGGATAAAGTTTTAAACAGAGAGGAATCTTTGCAGCTAATGGACCTTCTAGGTCTT
GAAAGGAGTGGGAATTGGCTCCGGTGCCCGTCAGTGGGCAGAGCGCACATCGCCCACAGTCCCCGAGAAG
TTGGGGGGAGGGGTCGGCAATTGATCCGGTGCCTAGAGAAGGTGGCGCGGGGTAAACTGGGAAAGTGATG
TCGTGTACTGGCTCCGCCTTTTTCCCGAGGGTGGGGGAGAACCGTATATAAGTGCAGTAGTCGCCGTGAA
CGTTCTTTTTCGCAACGGGTTTGCCGCCAGAACACAGGTAAGTGCCGTGTGTGGTTCCCGCGGGCCTGGC
CTCTTTACGGGTTATGGCCCTTGCGTGCCTTGAATTACTTCCACCTGGCTGCAGTACGTGATTCTTGATC
CCGAGCTTCGGGTTGGAAGTGGGTGGGAGAGTTCGAGGCCTTGCGCTTAAGGAGCCCCTTCGCCTCGTGC
TTGAGTTGAGGCCTGGCCTGGGCGCTGGGGCCGCCGCGTGCGAATCTGGTGGCACCTTCGCGCCTGTCTC
GCTGCTTTCGATAAGTCTCTAGCCATTTAAAATTTTTGATGACCTGCTGCGACGCTTTTTTTCTGGCAAG
ATAGTCTTGTAAATGCGGGCCAAGATCTGCACACTGGTATTTCGGTTTTTGGGGCCGCGGGCGGCGACGG
GGCCCGTGCGTCCCAGCGCACATGTTCGGCGAGGCGGGGCCTGCGAGCGCGGCCACCGAGAATCGGACGG
GGGTAGTCTCAAGCTGGCCGGCCTGCTCTGGTGCCTGGCCTCGCGCCGCCGTGTATCGCCCCGCCCTGGG
CGGCAAGGCTGGCCCGGTCGGCACCAGTTGCGTGAGCGGAAAGATGGCCGCTTCCCGGCCCTGCTGCAGG
GAGCTCAAAATGGAGGACGCGGCGCTCGGGAGAGCGGGCGGGTGAGTCACCCACACAAAGGAAAAGGGCC
TTTCCGTCCTCAGCCGTCGCTTCATGTGACTCCACGGAGTACCGGGCGCCGTCCAGGCACCTCGATTAGT
TCTCGAGCTTTTGGAGTACGTCGTCTTTAGGTTGGGGGGAGGGGTTTTATGCGATGGAGTTTCCCCACAC
TGAGTGGGTGGAGACTGAAGTTAGGCCAGCTTGGCACTTGATGTAATTCTCCTTGGAATTTGCCCTTTTT
GAGTTTGGATCTTGGTTCATTCTCAAGCCTCAGACAGTGGTTCAAAGTTTTTTTCTTCCATTTCAGGTGT
CGTGACGTACGGCCACCATGACCGAGTACAAGCCCACGGTGCGCCTCGCCACCCGCGACGACGTCCCCAG
GGCCGTACGCACCCTCGCCGCCGCGTTCGCCGACTACCCCGCCACGCGCCACACCGTCGATCCGGACCGC
CACATCGAGCGGGTCACCGAGCTGCAAGAACTCTTCCTCACGCGCGTCGGGCTCGACATCGGCAAGGTGT
GGGTCGCGGACGACGGCGCCGCCGTGGCGGTCTGGACCACGCCGGAGAGCGTCGAAGCGGGGGCGGTGTT
CGCCGAGATCGGCCCGCGCATGGCCGAGTTGAGCGGTTCCCGGCTGGCCGCGCAGCAACAGATGGAAGGC
CTCCTGGCGCCGCACCGGCCCAAGGAGCCCGCGTGGTTCCTGGCCACCGTCGGAGTCTCGCCCGACCACC
AGGGCAAGGGTCTGGGCAGCGCCGTCGTGCTCCCCGGAGTGGAGGCGGCCGAGCGCGCCGGGGTGCCCGC
CTTCCTGGAGACCTCCGCGCCCCGCAACCTCCCCTTCTACGAGCGGCTCGGCTTCACCGTCACCGCCGAC
GTCGAGGTGCCCGAAGGACCGCGCACCTGGTGCATGACCCGCAAGCCCGGTGCCTGAACGCGTTAAGTCG
ACAATCAACCTCTGGATTACAAAATTTGTGAAAGATTGACTGGTATTCTTAACTATGTTGCTCCTTTTAC
GCTATGTGGATACGCTGCTTTAATGCCTTTGTATCATGCTATTGCTTCCCGTATGGCTTTCATTTTCTCC
TCCTTGTATAAATCCTGGTTGCTGTCTCTTTATGAGGAGTTGTGGCCCGTTGTCAGGCAACGTGGCGTGG
TGTGCACTGTGTTTGCTGACGCAACCCCCACTGGTTGGGGCATTGCCACCACCTGTCAGCTCCTTTCCGG
GACTTTCGCTTTCCCCCTCCCTATTGCCACGGCGGAACTCATCGCCGCCTGCCTTGCCCGCTGCTGGACA
GGGGCTCGGCTGTTGGGCACTGACAATTCCGTGGTGTTGTCGGGGAAATCATCGTCCTTTCCTTGGCTGC
TCGCCTGTGTTGCCACCTGGATTCTGCGCGGGACGTCCTTCTGCTACGTCCCTTCGGCCCTCAATCCAGC
GGACCTTCCTTCCCGCGGCCTGCTGCCGGCTCTGCGGCCTCTTCCGCGTCTTCGCCTTCGCCCTCAGACG
AGTCGGATCTCCCTTTGGGCCGCCTCCCCGCGTCGACTTTAAGACCAATGACTTACAAGGCAGCTGTAGA
TCTTAGCCACTTTTTAAAAGAAAAGGGGGGACTGGAAGGGCTAATTCACTCCCAACGAAGACAAGATCTG
CTTTTTGCTTGTACTGGGTCTCTCTGGTTAGACCAGATCTGAGCCTGGGAGCTCTCTGGCTAACTAGGGA
ACCCACTGCTTAAGCCTCAATAAAGCTTGCCTTGAGTGCTTCAAGTAGTGTGTGCCCGTCTGTTGTGTGA
CTCTGGTAACTAGAGATCCCTCAGACCCTTTTAGTCAGTGTGGAAAATCTCTAGCAGTACGTATAGTAGT
TCATGTCATCTTATTATTCAGTATTTATAACTTGCAAAGAAATGAATATCAGAGAGTGAGAGGAACTTGT
TTATTGCAGCTTATAATGGTTACAAATAAAGCAATAGCATCACAAATTTCACAAATAAAGCATTTTTTTC
ACTGCATTCTAGTTGTGGTTTGTCCAAACTCATCAATGTATCTTATCATGTCTGGCTCTAGCTATCCCGC
CCCTAACTCCGCCCATCCCGCCCCTAACTCCGCCCAGTTCCGCCCATTCTCCGCCCCATGGCTGACTAAT
TTTTTTTATTTATGCAGAGGCCGAGGCCGCCTCGGCCTCTGAGCTATTCCAGAAGTAGTGAGGAGGCTTT
TTTGGAGGCCTAGGGACGTACCCAATTCGCCCTATAGTGAGTCGTATTACGCGCGCTCACTGGCCGTCGT
TTTACAACGTCGTGACTGGGAAAACCCTGGCGTTACCCAACTTAATCGCCTTGCAGCACATCCCCCTTTC
GCCAGCTGGCGTAATAGCGAAGAGGCCCGCACCGATCGCCCTTCCCAACAGTTGCGCAGCCTGAATGGCG
AATGGG
[124 nt withheld, positions 3367-3490]
C
[91 nt withheld, positions 3492-3582]
A
[49 nt withheld, positions 3584-3632]
CCTTTGACGTTGGAGTCCACGTTCTTT
[37 nt withheld, positions 3660-3696]
ACCCTATCTCGGTCTATTCTTTTGATTTATAAGGGATTTTGCCGATTTCGGCCTATTGGTTAAAAAATGA
GCTGATTTAACAAAAATTTAACGCGAATTTTAACAAAATATTAACGCTTACAATTTAGGTGGCACTTTTC
GGGGAAATGTGCGCGGAACCCCTATTTGTTTATTTTTCTAAATACATTCAAATATGTATCCGCTCATGAG
ACAATAACCCTGATAAATGCTTCAATAATATTGAAAAAGGAAGAGTATGAGTATTCAACATTTCCGTGTC
GCCCTTATTCCCTTTTTTGCGGCATTTTGCCTTCCTGTTTTTGCTCACCCAGAAACGCTGGTGAAAGTAA
AAGATGCTGAAGATCAGTTGGGTGCACGAGTGGGTTACATCGAACTGGATCTCAACAGCGGTAAGATCCT
TGAGAGTTTTCGCCCCGAAGAACGTTTTCCAATGATGAGCACTTTTAAAGTTCTGCTATGTGGCGCGGTA
TTATCCCGTATTGACGCCGGGCAAGAGCAACTCGGTCGCCGCATACACTATTCTCAGAATGACTTGGTTG
AGTACTCACCAGTCACAGAAAAGCATCTTACGGATGGCATGACAGTAAGAGAATTATGCAGTGCTGCCAT
AACCATGAGTGATAACACTGCGGCCAACTTACTTCTGACAACGATCGGAGGACCGAAGGAGCTAACCGCT
TTTTTGCACAACATGGGGGATCATGTAACTCGCCTTGATCGTTGGGAACCGGAGCTGAATGAAGCCATAC
CAAACGACGAGCGTGACACCACGATGCCTGTAGCAATGGCAACAACGTTGCGCAAACTATTAACTGGCGA
ACTACTTACTCTAGCTTCCCGGCAACAATTAATAGACTGGATGGAGGCGGATAAAGTTGCAGGACCACTT
CTGCGCTCGGCCCTTCCGGCTGGCTGGTTTATTGCTGATAAATCTGGAGCCGGTGAGCGTGGGTCTCGCG
GTATCATTGCAGCACTGGGGCCAGATGGTAAGCCCTCCCGTATCGTAGTTATCTACACGACGGGGAGTCA
GGCAACTATGGATGAACGAAATAGACAGATCGCTGAGATAGGTGCCTCACTGATTAAGCATTGGTAACTG
TCAGACCAAGTTTACTCATATATACTTTAGATTGATTTAAAACTTCATTTTTAATTTAAAAGGATCTAGG
TGAAGATCCTTTTTGATAATCTCATGACCAAAATCCCTTAACGTGAGTTTTCGTTCCACTGAGCGTCAGA
CCCCGTAGAAAAGATCAAAGGATCTTCTTGAGATCCTTTTTTTCTGCGCGTAATCTGCTGCTTGCAAACA
AAAAAACCACCGCTACCAGCGGTGGTTTGTTTGCCGGATCAAGAGCTACCAACTCTTTTTCCGAAGGTAA
CTGGCTTCAGCAGAGCGCAGATACCAAATACTGTTCTTCTAGTGTAGCCGTAGTTAGGCCACCACTTCAA
GAACTCTGTAGCACCGCCTACATACCTCGCTCTGCTAATCCTGTTACCAGTGGCTGCTGCCAGTGGCGAT
AAGTCGTGTCTTACCGGGTTGGACTCAAGACGATAGTTACCGGATAAGGCGCAGCGGTCGGGCTGAACGG
GGGGTTCGTGCACACAGCCCAGCTTGGAGCGAACGACCTACACCGAACTGAGATACCTACAGCGTGAGCT
ATGAGAAAGCGCCACGCTTCCCGAAGGGAGAAAGGCGGACAGGTATCCGGTAAGCGGCAGGGTCGGAACA
GGAGAGCGCACGAGGGAGCTTCCAGGGGGAAACGCCTGGTATCTTTATAGTCCTGTCGGGTTTCGCCACC
TCTGACTTGAGCGTCGATTTTTGTGATGCTCGTCAGGGGGGCGGAGCCTATGGAAAAACGCCAGCAACGC
GGCCTTTTTACGGTTCCTGGCCTTTTGCTGGCCTTTTGCTCACATGTTCTTTCCTGCGTTATCCCCTGAT
TCTGTGGATAACCGTATTACCGCCTTTGAGTGAGCTGATACCGCTCGCCGCAGCCGAACGACCGAGCGCA
GCGAGTCAGTGAGCGAGGAAGCGGAAGAGCGCCCAATACGCAAACCGCCTCTCCCCGCGCGTTGGCCGAT
TCATTAATGCAGCTGGCACGACAGGTTTCCCGACTGGAAAGCGGGCAGTGAGCGCAACGCAATTAATGTG
AGTTAGCTCACTCATTAGGCACCCCAGGCTTTACACTTTATGCTTCCGGCTCGTATGTTGTGTGGAATTG
TGAGCGGATAACAATTTCACACAGGAAACAGCTATGACCATGATTACGCCAAGCGCGCAATTAACCCTCA
CTAAAGGGAACAAAAGCTGGAGCTGCAAGCTTAATGTAGTCTTATGCAATACTCTTGTAGTCTTGCAACA
TGGTAACGATGAGTTAGCAACATGCCTTACAAGGAGAGAAAAAGCACCGTGCATGCCGATTGGTGGAAGT
AAGGTGGTACGATCGTGCCTTATTAGGAAGGCAACAGACGGGTCTGACATGGATTGGACGAACCACTGAA
TTGCCGCATTGCAGAGATATTGTATTTAAGTGCCTAGCTCGATACATAAACGGGTCTCTCTGGTTAGACC
AGATCTGAGCCTGGGAGCTCTCTGGCTAACTAGGGAACCCACTGCTTAAGCCTCAATAAAGCTTGCCTTG
AGTGCTTCAAGTAGTGTGTGCCCGTCTGTTGTGTGACTCTGGTAACTAGAGATCCCTCAGACCCTTTTAG
TCAGTGTGGAAAATCTCTAGCAGTGGCGCCCGAACAGGGACTTGAAAGCGAAAGGGAAACCAGAGGAGCT
CTCTCGACGCAGGACTCGGCTTGCTGAAGCGCGCACGGCAAGAGGCGAGGGGCGGCGACTGGTGAGTACG
CCAAAAATTTTGACTAGCGGAGGCTAGAAGGAGAGAGATGGGTGCGAGAGCGTCAGTATTAAGCGGGGGA
GAATTAGATCGCGATGGGAAAAAATTCGGTTAAGGCCAGGGGGAAAGAAAAAATATAAATTAAAACATAT
AGTATGGGCAAGCAGGGAGCTAGAACGATTCGCAGTTAATCCTGGCCTGTTAGAAACATCAGAAGGCTGT
AGACAAATACTGGGACAGCTACAACCATCCCTTCAGACAGGATCAGAAGAACTTAGATCATTATATAATA
CAGTAGCAACCCTCTATTGTGTGCATCAAAGGATAGAGATAAAAGACACCAAGGAAGCTTTAGACAAGAT
AGAGGAAGAGCAAAACAAAAGTAAGACCACCGCACAGCAAGCGGCCGCTGATCTTCAGACCTGGAGGAGG
AGATATGAGGGACAATTGGAGAAGTGAATTATATAAATATAAAGTAGTAAAAATTGAACCATTAGGAGTA
GCACCCACCAAGGCAAAGAGAAGAGTGGTGCAGAGAGAAAAAAGAGCAGTGGGAATAGGAGCTTTGTTCC
TTGGGTTCTTGGGAGCAGCAGGAAGCACTATGGGCGCAGCGTCAATGACGCTGACGGTACAGGCCAGACA
ATTATTGTCTGGTATAGTGCAGCAGCAGAACAATTTGCTGAGGGCTATTGAGGCGCAACAGCATCTGTTG
CAACTCACAGTCTGGGGCATCAAGCAGCTCCAGGCAAGAATCCTGGCTGTGGAAAGATACCTAAAGGATC
AACAGCTCCTGGGGATTTGGGGTTGCTCTGGAAAACTCATTTGCACCACTGCTGTGCCTTGGAATGCTAG
TTGGAGTAATAAATCTCTGGAACAGATTTGGAATCACACGACCTGGATGGAGTGGGACAGAGAAATTAAC
AATTACACAAGCTTAATACACTCCTTAATTGAAGAATCGCAAAACCAGCAAGAAAAGAATGAACAAGAAT
TATTGGAATTAGATAAATGGGCAAGTTTGTGGAATTGGTTTAACATAACAAATTGGCTGTGGTATATAAA
ATTATTCATAATGATAGTAGGAGGCTTGGTAGGTTTAAGAATAGTTTTTGCTGTACTTTCTATAGTGAAT
AGAGTTAGGCAGGGATATTCACCATTATCGTTTCAGACCCACCTCCCAACCCCGAGGGGACCCAGAGAGG
GCCTATTTCCCATGATTCCTTCATATTTGCATATACGATACAAGGCTGTTAGAGAGATAATTAGAATTAA
TTTGACTGTAAACACAAAGATATTAGTACAAAATACGTGACGTAGAAAGTAATAATTTCTTGGGTAGTTT
GCAGTTTTAAAATTATGTTTTAAAATGGACTATCATATGCTTACCGTAACTTGAAAGTATTTCGATTTCT
TGGCTTTATATATCTTGTGGAAAGGACGAAACACCGGCTGAAATTGCTAGTGCATTGTTTTAGAGCTAGA
AATAGCAAGTTAAAATAAGGCTAGTCCGTTATCAACTTGAAAAAGTGGCACCGAGTCGGTGCTTTTTTAA
GCTTGGCGTAACTAGATCTTGAGACAAATGGCAGTATTCATCCACAATTTTAAAAGAAAAGGGGGGATTG
GGGGGTACAGTGCAGGGGAAAGAATAGTAGACATAATAGCAACAGACATACAAACTAAAGAATTACAAAA
ACAAATTACAAAAATTCAAAATTTTCGGGTTTATTACAGGGACAGCAGAGATCCACTTTGGCGCCGGCTC
GAGGGGG
