>Addgene plasmid #75906 | C8orf44-SGK3 gRNA (BRDN0001146567) | depositor partial sequence | sequence record 143366 | Target Sequence
GCTGAAATTGCTAGTGCATT
