>Addgene plasmid #75906 | C8orf44-SGK3 gRNA (BRDN0001146567) | addgene partial sequence | sequence record 184799 | hU6-F
ACGTAGAAAGTAATAATTTCTTGGGTAGTTTGCAGTTTTAAAATTATGTTTTAAAATGGACTATCATATG
CTTACCGTAACTTGAAAGTATTTCGATTTCTTGGCTTTATATATCTTGTGGAAAGGACGAAACACCGGCT
GAAATTGCTAGTGCATTGTTTTAGAGCTAGAAATAGCAAGTTAAAATAAGGCTAGTCCGTTATCAACTTG
AAAAAGTGGCACCGAGTCGGTGCTTTTTTAAGCTTGGCGTAACTAGATCTTGAGACAAATGGCAGTATTC
ATCCACAATTTTAAAAGAAAAGGGGGGATTGGGGGGTACAGTGCAGGGGAAAGAATAGTAGACATAATAG
CAACAGACATACAAACTAAAGAATTACAAAAACAAATTACAAAAATTCAAAATTTTCGGGTTTATTACAG
GGACAGCAGAGATCCACTTTGGCGCCGGCTCGAGGGGGCCCGGGTGCAAAGATGGATAAAGTTTTAAACA
GAGAGGAATCTTTGCAGCTAATGGACCTTCTAGGTCTTGAAAGGAGTGGGAATTGGCTCCGGTGCCCGTC
AGTGGGCAGA
